>Addgene plasmid #208100 | pAAV-hSyn-R-iLACCO1.1 | addgene full sequence | sequence record 439061 | Addgene NGS Result
GCGTATGAGTGCAAGTGGGTTTTAGGACCAGGATGAGGCGGGGTGGGGGTGCCTACCTGACGACCGACCC
CGACCCACTGGACAAGCACCCAACCCCCATTCCCCAAATTGCGCATCCCCTATCAGAGAGGGGGAGGGGA
AACAGGATGCGGCGAGGCGCGTGCGCACTGCCAGCTTCAGCACCGCGGACAGTGCCTTCGCCCCCGCCTG
GCGGCGCGCGCCACCGCCGCCTCAGCACTGAAGGCGCGCTGACGTCACTCGCCGGTCCCCCGCAAACTCC
CCTTCCCGGCCACCTTGGTCGCGTCCGCGCCGCCGCCGGCCCAGCCGGACCGCACCACGCGAGGCGCGAG
ATAGGGGGGCACGGGCGCGACCATCTGCGCTGCGGCGCCGGCGACTCAGCGCTGCCTCAGTCTGCGGTGG
GCAGCGGAGGAGTCGTGTCGTGCCTGAGAGCGCAGTCGAGAAGGTACCGGATCGGACGAATAACGCGTGG
ATCCACCGGTGAGCTCCCGCGGCGGCCGCTCTAGATTAGTCTGCAGATTCGAGAATGGAACAAATCATAG
TCCAGCCGTTGAAGACCCTCATGGGAGACGACCCTGATTATTCATTTGATATTCTGGAGGCGCGGTACGC
GATAGAAGCGTCAACTGCCTGGTACGCTGCACTGCGAGCTACACCCGGGGACAAAGAGAAAATTCAACTG
TGCTACGAGGCTACACGGTCCGAAGATCCCGATATAGCTTCCCAAGCAGACGTAAGGTTCCACCTGGCGA
TTGCTGAAGCAAGCCATAACATAGTACTGCTTCAGACAATGCGAGGCTTTTTTGATGTTTTGCAGTCTTC
AGTCAAGCACAGTCGACAGCGGATGTACTTGGATTGGGTTTCCGAGCGGATGTTCCCCGAGGACGGCGCC
CTGAAGAGCGAGATCAAGAAGGGGCTGAGGCTGAAGGACGGCGGCCACTACGCCGCCGAGGTCAAGACCA
CCTACAAGGCCAAGAAGCCCGTGCAGCTGCCCGGCGCCTACGTCGTCGACATCAAGTTGGACATCGTGTC
CCACAACGAGGACTACACTATCGTGGAACAGTGCGAACGCGCCGAGGGCCGCCACTCCACCGGCGGCGTG
GACGAGCTGTACAAGGGAGGTACAGGCGGGAGTCTGGTGAGCAAGGGCGAGGAAGATGACATGGCCATCG
TCAAGGAGTTCATGCGCTACAAGGTGCACATGGAGGGCTCCGTAAACGGCCACGAGTTCGAGATCGAGGG
CGAGGGCGAGGGCCGCCCCTACGAGGCCTTTCAGACCGCTAAGCTGAAGGTGACCAAGGGTGGCCCCCTG
CCCTTCGCCTGGGACATCCTATCCCCTCAGTTCATGTACGGCTCCAAGGCCTACATTAAGCACCCAGCCG
ACATCCCCGACTACTTCAAGCTGTCCTTCCCCGAGGGCTTCAGGTGGGAGCGCGTGATGTACTTCGAGGA
CGGCGGCATTATTCACGTTAACCAGGACTCCTCCCTGCAGGACGGCGTATTCATCTACAAGGTGAAGCTG
CGCGGCACCAACTTCCCCCCCGACGGCCCCGTAATGCAGAAGAAGACCATGGGCTGGGAGGCGAGGCCGC
CGGTCTACGGTCAACTCACAGAACAGCATCAGGCTGTTATAGACGCCATCTTTGCCGGCGATGCGGACGG
TGCTAGAAAAGCTATGATGGCTCATCTGAGCTTCGTCCATACGACTATGAAACGCTTCGATGGAGATCAG
GCCCGACACGCACGCATTTCCAGACTGCCTGGAGAGCATAATGAGCACTCTCGGGAAAAGAAAGCATGAA
AGCTTATCGATAATCAACCTCTGGATTACAAAATTTGTGAAAGATTGACTGGTATTCTTAACTATGTTGC
TCCTTTTACGCTATGTGGATACGCTGCTTTAATGCCTTTGTATCATGCTATTGCTTCCCGTATGGCTTTC
ATTTTCTCCTCCTTGTATAAATCCTGGTTGCTGTCTCTTTATGAGGAGTTGTGGCCCGTTGTCAGGCAAC
GTGGCGTGGTGTGCACTGTGTTTGCTGACGCAACCCCCACTGGTTGGGGCATTGCCACCACCTGTCAGCT
CCTTTCCGGGACTTTCGCTTTCCCCCTCCCTATTGCCACGGCGGAACTCATCGCCGCCTGCCTTGCCCGC
TGCTGGACAGGGGCTCGGCTGTTGGGCACTGACAATTCCGTGGTGTTGTCGGGGAAATCATCGTCCTTTC
CTTGGCTGCTCGCCTATGTTGCCACCTGGATTCTGCGCGGGACGTCCTTCTGCTACGTCCCTTCGGCCCT
CAATCCAGCGGACCTTCCTTCCCGCGGCCTGCTGCCGGCTCTGCGGCCTCTTCCGCGTCTTCGCCTTCGC
CCTCAGACGAGTCGGATCTCCCTTTGGGCCGCCTCCCCGCATCGATACCGAGCGCTGCTCGAGAGATCTA
CGGGTGGCATCCCTGTGACCCCTCCCCAGTGCCTCTCCTGGCCCTGGAAGTTGCCACTCCAGTGCCCACC
AGCCTTGTCCTAATAAAATTAAGTTGCATCATTTTGTCTGACTAGGTGTCCTTCTATAATATTATGGGGT
GGAGGGGGGTGGTATGGAGCAAGGGGCAAGTTGGGAAGACAACCTGTAGGGCCTGCGGGGTCTATTGGGA
ACCAAGCTGGAGTGCAGTGGCACAATCTTGGCTCACTGCAATCTCCGCCTCCTGGGTTCAAGCGATTCTC
CTGCCTCAGCCTCCCGAGTTGTTGGGATTCCAGGCATGCATGACCAGGCTCAGCTAATTTTTGTTTTTTT
GGTAGAGACGGGGTTTCACCATATTGGCCAGGCTGGTCTCCAACTCCTAATCTCAGGTGATCTACCCACC
TTGGCCTCCCAAATTGCTGGGATTACAGGCGTGAACCACTGCTCCCTTCCCTGTCCTTCTGATTTTGTAG
GTAACCACGTGCGGACCGAGCGGCCGCAGGAACCCCTAGTGATGGAGTTGGCCACTCCCTCTCTGCGCGC
TCGCTCGCTCACTGAGGCCGGGCGACCAAAGGTCGCCCGACGCCCGGGCTTTGCCCGGGCGGCCTCAGTG
AGCGAGCGAGCGCGCAGCTGCCTGCAGGGGCGCCTGATGCGGTATTTTCTCCCTACGCATCTGTGCGGTA
TTTCACACCGCATA
[95 nt withheld, positions 3165-3259]
T
[46 nt withheld, positions 3261-3306]
C
[141 nt withheld, positions 3308-3448]
CCTTTGACGTTGGAGTCCACGTTCTTT
[37 nt withheld, positions 3476-3512]
ACTCTATCTCGGGCTATTCTTTTGATTTATAAGGGATTTTGCCGATTTCGGTCTATTGGTTAAAAAATGA
GCTGATTTAACAAAAATTTAACGCGAATTTTAACAAAATATTAACGTTTACAATTTTATGGTGCACTCTC
AGTACAATCTGCTCTGATGCCGCATAGTTAAGCCAGCCCCGACACCCGCCAACACCCGCTGACGCGCCCT
GACGGGCTTGTCTGCTCCCGGCATCCGCTTACAGACAAGCTGTGACCGTCTCCGGGAGCTGCATGTGTCA
GAGGTTTTCACCGTCATCACCGAAACGCGCGAGACGAAAGGGCCTCGTGATACGCCTATTTTTATAGGTT
AATGTCATGATAATAATGGTTTCTTAGACGTCAGGTGGCACTTTTCGGGGAAATGTGCGCGGAACCCCTA
TTTGTTTATTTTTCTAAATACATTCAAATATGTATCCGCTCATGAGACAATAACCCTGATAAATGCTTCA
ATAATATTGAAAAAGGAAGAGTATGAGTATTCAACATTTCCGTGTCGCCCTTATTCCCTTTTTTGCGGCA
TTTTGCCTTCCTGTTTTTGCTCACCCAGAAACGCTGGTGAAAGTAAAAGATGCTGAAGATCAGTTGGGTG
CACGAGTGGGTTACATCGAACTGGATCTCAACAGCGGTAAGATCCTTGAGAGTTTTCGCCCCGAAGAACG
TTTTCCAATGATGAGCACTTTTAAAGTTCTGCTATGTGGCGCGGTATTATCCCGTATTGACGCCGGGCAA
GAGCAACTCGGTCGCCGCATACACTATTCTCAGAATGACTTGGTTGAGTACTCACCAGTCACAGAAAAGC
ATCTTACGGATGGCATGACAGTAAGAGAATTATGCAGTGCTGCCATAACCATGAGTGATAACACTGCGGC
CAACTTACTTCTGACAACGATCGGAGGACCGAAGGAGCTAACCGCTTTTTTGCACAACATGGGGGATCAT
GTAACTCGCCTTGATCGTTGGGAACCGGAGCTGAATGAAGCCATACCAAACGACGAGCGTGACACCACGA
TGCCTGTAGCAATGGCAACAACGTTGCGCAAACTATTAACTGGCGAACTACTTACTCTAGCTTCCCGGCA
ACAATTAATAGACTGGATGGAGGCGGATAAAGTTGCAGGACCACTTCTGCGCTCGGCCCTTCCGGCTGGC
TGGTTTATTGCTGATAAATCTGGAGCCGGTGAGCGTGGGTCTCGCGGTATCATTGCAGCACTGGGGCCAG
ATGGTAAGCCCTCCCGTATCGTAGTTATCTACACGACGGGGAGTCAGGCAACTATGGATGAACGAAATAG
ACAGATCGCTGAGATAGGTGCCTCACTGATTAAGCATTGGTAACTGTCAGACCAAGTTTACTCATATATA
CTTTAGATTGATTTAAAACTTCATTTTTAATTTAAAAGGATCTAGGTGAAGATCCTTTTTGATAATCTCA
TGACCAAAATCCCTTAACGTGAGTTTTCGTTCCACTGAGCGTCAGACCCCGTAGAAAAGATCAAAGGATC
TTCTTGAGATCCTTTTTTTCTGCGCGTAATCTGCTGCTTGCAAACAAAAAAACCACCGCTACCAGCGGTG
GTTTGTTTGCCGGATCAAGAGCTACCAACTCTTTTTCCGAAGGTAACTGGCTTCAGCAGAGCGCAGATAC
CAAATACTGTTCTTCTAGTGTAGCCGTAGTTAGGCCACCACTTCAAGAACTCTGTAGCACCGCCTACATA
CCTCGCTCTGCTAATCCTGTTACCAGTGGCTGCTGCCAGTGGCGATAAGTCGTGTCTTACCGGGTTGGAC
TCAAGACGATAGTTACCGGATAAGGCGCAGCGGTCGGGCTGAACGGGGGGTTCGTGCACACAGCCCAGCT
TGGAGCGAACGACCTACACCGAACTGAGATACCTACAGCGTGAGCTATGAGAAAGCGCCACGCTTCCCGA
AGGGAGAAAGGCGGACAGGTATCCGGTAAGCGGCAGGGTCGGAACAGGAGAGCGCACGAGGGAGCTTCCA
GGGGGAAACGCCTGGTATCTTTATAGTCCTGTCGGGTTTCGCCACCTCTGACTTGAGCGTCGATTTTTGT
GATGCTCGTCAGGGGGGCGGAGCCTATGGAAAAACGCCAGCAACGCGGCCTTTTTACGGTTCCTGGCCTT
TTGCTGGCCTTTTGCTCACATGTCCTGCAGGCAGCTGCGCGCTCGCTCGCTCACTGAGGCCGCCCGGGCG
TCGGGCGACCTTTGGTCGCCCGGCCTCAGTGAGCGAGCGAGCGCGCAGAGAGGGAGTGGCCAACTCCATC
ACTAGGGGTTCCTGCGGCCGCACGCGTGTGTCTAGACTGCAGAGGGCCCT
Features (pLannotate 1.2.2; 14 found; start..end, strand, type, name):
      8..455     +  promoter       hSyn promoter: human synapsin I promoter; confers neuron-specific expression (Kügler et al., 2003)
    877..1602    +  CDS            HyPerRed (fragment): red fluorescent genetically encoded indicator for H2O2 ()
   1832..2420    +  misc_feature   WPRE: woodchuck hepatitis virus posttranscriptional regulatory element
   2452..2928    +  polyA_signal   hGH poly(A) signal: human growth hormone polyadenylation signal
   2968..3108    +  repeat_region  AAV2 ITR: inverted terminal repeat of adeno-associated virus serotype 2 inverted
   3113..3164    -  misc_feature   bom (fragment): basis of mobility region from pBR322
   3183..3638    +  rep_origin     f1 ori (sequence partly withheld): f1 bacteriophage origin of replication; arrow indicates direction of (+) strand synthesis
   3639..3688    -  misc_feature   bom (fragment): basis of mobility region from pBR322
   3790..3825    -  CDS            rop (fragment): Rop protein, which maintains plasmids at low copy number; rop
   3920..4024    +  promoter       AmpR promoter: bla
   4025..4885    +  CDS            AmpR: β-lactamase; bla; confers resistance to ampicillin, carbenicillin, and related antibiotics
   5056..5644    +  rep_origin     ori: high-copy-number ColE1/pMB1/pBR322/pUC origin of replication
   5717..5744    +  repeat_region  AAV2 ITR (fragment): inverted terminal repeat of adeno-associated virus serotype 2 inverted
   5773..5800    +  repeat_region  AAV2 ITR (fragment): inverted terminal repeat of adeno-associated virus serotype 2 inverted
