[The description below was written by a language model from this plasmid's Addgene catalogue record and pLannotate feature annotations shown in this document.]
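Description:
pAAV-hSyn-R-iLACCO1.1 is an adeno-associated virus transfer plasmid built on a pAAV backbone for neuronal expression of a genetically encoded biosensor for intracellular L-lactate. It is propagated in E. coli from a high-copy ColE1/pUC-type origin under ampicillin selection (AmpR with its bla promoter). The backbone also carries an f1 phage origin and small remnants of the pBR322 bom and rop regions. The record lists a recombination-deficient growth strain, a common choice for protecting the repeat-rich ITRs.

The expression cassette lies between AAV2 inverted terminal repeats, which are the cis elements needed for replication and packaging of the genome into AAV particles. One ITR is annotated in full, while the other is detected only as two short fragments, which may reflect incomplete annotation or sequencing through this structured region. Within the cassette, the human synapsin I promoter drives neuron-specific transcription of the synthetic sensor coding sequence. This is followed by a WPRE, which enhances transcript stability and expression, and a human growth hormone polyadenylation signal.

The automated annotation labels part of the open reading frame as a HyPerRed fragment. This most likely reflects similarity in a shared red fluorescent protein module rather than the presence of a hydrogen peroxide sensor, and the lactate-binding portion of the sensor is not annotated. The plasmid name gives the variant as R-iLACCO1.1, whereas the insert field lists R-iLACCO1.2, and the record does not resolve this discrepancy. The construct is suited to producing AAV for fluorescence imaging of intracellular lactate in neurons, including multiplexed imaging alongside spectrally distinct indicators.
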