Addgene plasmid #208100: pAAV-hSyn-R-iLACCO1.1
Purpose: Biosensor for intracellular L-lactate
Depositing lab: Robert Campbell & Marie-Eve Paquet. Depositing organization: Universite Laval. Publication: Lactate biosensors for spectrally and spatially multiplexed fluorescence imaging. Nasu Y, Aggarwal A, Le GNT, Vo CT, Kambe Y, Wang X, Beinlich FRM, Lee AB, Ram TR, Wang F, Gorzo KA, Kamijo Y, Boisvert M, Nishinami S, Kawamura G, Ozawa T, Toda H, Gordon GR, Ge S, Hirase H, Nedergaard M, Paquet ME, Drobizhev M, Podgorski K, Campbell RE. Nat Commun. 2023 Oct 27;14(1):6598. doi: 10.1038/s41467-023-42230-5. PubMed 37891202.
Backbone
  Vector backbone: pAAV
  Vector type: AAV
Growth in bacteria
  Bacterial resistance: Ampicillin, 100 μg/mL
  Growth temperature: 37°C
  Growth strain: NEB Stable
  Copy number: High Copy
Gene/Insert
  Gene/Insert name: R-iLACCO1.2
  Species: Synthetic
  Cloning method: Restriction Enzyme; 5′ cloning site Unknown (unknown if destroyed)
Resource information
  A portion of this plasmid was derived from a plasmid made by: Robert Campbell
Terms and licenses: Academic/Nonprofit Terms; Industry Terms: Not Available to Industry
Depositor comments: Please visit https://doi.org/10.1101/2022.12.27.522013 for bioRxiv preprint.
How to cite: pAAV-hSyn-R-iLACCO1.1 was a gift from Robert Campbell & Marie-Eve Paquet (Addgene plasmid # 208100 ; http://n2t.net/addgene:208100 ; RRID:Addgene_208100)
